>Addgene plasmid #138903 | pPD292 ZF43x8-Compact_EYFP | addgene full sequence | sequence record 324133 | Addgene NGS Result
GTGCCACCTGACGTCGACGGATCGGGAGATCTGAATTTGAGACCACAGTGATACGGTCTCCGATCGGAGT
GAGGAAAATTAGAGTGAGGACGATCGGAGTGAGGATAATTAGAGTGAGGACGATCGGAGTGAGGAAAATT
AGAGTGAGGACGATCGGAGTGAGGATAATTAGAGTGAGGACGATCCCTCTAGAGGGTATATAATGGGGGC
CACTAGTCTACTACCAGAGCTCATCGCTAGCGCCACCATGGTGAGCAAGGGCGAGGAGCTGTTCACCGGG
GTGGTGCCCATCCTGGTCGAGCTGGACGGCGACGTAAACGGCCACAAGTTCAGCGTGTCCGGCGAGGGCG
AGGGCGATGCCACCTACGGCAAGCTGACCCTGAAGTTCATCTGCACCACCGGCAAGCTGCCCGTGCCCTG
GCCCACCCTCGTGACCACCTTCGGCTACGGCCTGCAGTGCTTCGCCCGCTACCCCGACCACATGAAGCAG
CACGACTTCTTCAAGTCCGCCATGCCCGAAGGCTACGTCCAGGAGCGCACCATCTTCTTCAAGGACGACG
GCAACTACAAGACCCGCGCCGAGGTGAAGTTCGAGGGCGACACCCTGGTGAACCGCATCGAGCTGAAGGG
CATCGACTTCAAGGAGGACGGCAACATCCTGGGGCACAAGCTGGAGTACAACTACAACAGCCACAACGTC
TATATCATGGCCGACAAGCAGAAGAACGGCATCAAGGTGAACTTCAAGATCCGCCACAACATCGAGGACG
GCAGCGTGCAGCTCGCCGACCACTACCAGCAGAACACCCCCATCGGCGACGGCCCCGTGCTGCTGCCCGA
CAACCACTACCTGAGCTACCAGTCCGCCCTGAGCAAAGACCCCAACGAGAAGCGCGATCACATGGTCCTG
CTGGAGTTCGTGACCGCCGCCGGGATCACTCTCGGCATGGACGAGCTGTACAAGTAGGCGGCCGCTCGAG
TCTAGAGGGCCCGTTTAAACCCGCTGATCAGCCTCGACTGTGCCTTCTAGTTGCCAGCCATCTGTTGTTT
GCCCCTCCCCCGTGCCTTCCTTGACCCTGGAAGGTGCCACTCCCACTGTCCTTTCCTAATAAAATGAGGA
AATTGCATCGCATTGTCTGAGTAGGTGTCATTCTATTCTGGGGGGTGGGGTGGGGCAGGACAGCAAGGGG
GAGGATTGGGAAGTCAATAGCAGGCATGCTGGGGATGCGGTGGGCTCTATGGCTTCTGAGGCGGAAAGAA
CCAGCTGGGGCTCTAGGGGGTATCCCC
[124 nt withheld, positions 1288-1411]
C
[91 nt withheld, positions 1413-1503]
A
[49 nt withheld, positions 1505-1553]
CCTTTGACGTTGGAGTCCACGTTCTTT
[37 nt withheld, positions 1581-1617]
ACCCTATCTCGGTCTATTCTTTTGATTTATAAGGGATTTTGCCGATTTCGGCCTATTGGTTAAAAAATGA
GCTGATTTAACAAAAATTTAACGCGAATTAATTCTGTGGAATGTGTGTCAGTTAGGCTCAATTAGTCAGC
AACCATAGTCCCGCCCCTAACTCCGCCCATCCCGCCCCTAACTCCGCCCAGTTCCGCCCATTCTCCGCCC
CATGGCTGACTAATTTTTTTTATTTATGCAGAGGCCGAGGCCGCCTCTGCCTCTGAGCTATTCCAGAAGT
AGTGAGGAGGCTTTTTTGGAGGCCTAGGCTTTTGCAAAAAGCTCCCGGGAGCTTGTATATCCATTTTCGG
AGGTTGGGCTTCGGAATCGTTTTCCGGGACGCCGGCTGGATGATCCTCCAGCGCGGGGATCTCATGCTGG
AGTTCTTCGCCCACCCCAACTTGTTTATTGCAGCTTATAATGGTTACAAATAAAGCAATAGCATCACAAA
TTTCACAAATAAAGCATTTTTTTCACTGCATTCTAGTTGTGGTTTGTCCAAACTCATCAATGTATCTTAT
CATGTCTGTATACCGTCGACCTCTAGCTAGAGCTTGGCGTAATCATGGTCATAGCTGTTTCCTGTGTGAA
ATTGTTATCCGCTCACAATTCCACACAACATACGAGCCGGAAGCATAAAGTGTAAAGCCTGGGGTGCCTA
ATGAGTGAGCTAACTCACATTAATTGCGTTGCGCTCACTGCCCGCTTTCCAGTCGGGAAACCTGTCGTGC
CAGCTGCATTAATGAATCGGCCAACGCGCGGGGAGAGGCGGTTTGCGTATTGGGCGCTCTTCCGCTTCCT
CGCTCACTGACTCGCTGCGCTCGGTCGTTCGGCTGCGGCGAGCGGTATCAGCTCACTCAAAGGCGGTAAT
ACGGTTATCCACAGAATCAGGGGATAACGCAGGAAAGAACATGTGAGCAAAAGGCCAGCAAAAGGCCAGG
AACCGTAAAAAGGCCGCGTTGCTGGCGTTTTTCCATAGGCTCCGCCCCCCTGACGAGCATCACAAAAATC
GACGCTCAAGTCAGAGGTGGCGAAACCCGACAGGACTATAAAGATACCAGGCGTTTCCCCCTGGAAGCTC
CCTCGTGCGCTCTCCTGTTCCGACCCTGCCGCTTACCGGATACCTGTCCGCCTTTCTCCCTTCGGGAAGC
GTGGCGCTTTCTCATAGCTCACGCTGTAGGTATCTCAGTTCGGTGTAGGTCGTTCGCTCCAAGCTGGGCT
GTGTGCACGAACCCCCCGTTCAGCCCGACCGCTGCGCCTTATCCGGTAACTATCGTCTTGAGTCCAACCC
GGTAAGACACGACTTATCGCCACTGGCAGCAGCCACTGGTAACAGGATTAGCAGAGCGAGGTATGTAGGC
GGTGCTACAGAGTTCTTGAAGTGGTGGCCTAACTACGGCTACACTAGAAGAACAGTATTTGGTATCTGCG
CTCTGCTGAAGCCAGTTACCTTCGGAAAAAGAGTTGGTAGCTCTTGATCCGGCAAACAAACCACCGCTGG
TAGCGGTGGTTTTTTTGTTTGCAAGCAGCAGATTACGCGCAGAAAAAAAGGATCTCAAGAAGATCCTTTG
ATCTTTTCTACGGGGTCTGACGCTCAGTGGAACGAAAACTCACGTTAAGGGATTTTGGTCATGAGATTAT
CAAAAAGGATCTTCACCTAGATCCTTTTAAATTAAAAATGAAGTTTTAAATCAATCTAAAGTATATATGA
GTAAACTTGGTCTGACAGTTACCAATGCTTAATCAGTGAGGCACCTATCTCAGCGATCTGTCTATTTCGT
TCATCCATAGTTGCCTGACTCCCCGTCGTGTAGATAACTACGATACGGGAGGGCTTACCATCTGGCCCCA
GTGCTGCAATGATACCGCGAGATCCACGCTCACCGGCTCCAGATTTATCAGCAATAAACCAGCCAGCCGG
AAGGGCCGAGCGCAGAAGTGGTCCTGCAACTTTATCCGCCTCCATCCAGTCTATTAATTGTTGCCGGGAA
GCTAGAGTAAGTAGTTCGCCAGTTAATAGTTTGCGCAACGTTGTTGCCATTGCTACAGGCATCGTGGTGT
CACGCTCGTCGTTTGGTATGGCTTCATTCAGCTCCGGTTCCCAACGATCAAGGCGAGTTACATGATCCCC
CATGTTGTGCAAAAAAGCGGTTAGCTCCTTCGGTCCTCCGATCGTTGTCAGAAGTAAGTTGGCCGCAGTG
TTATCACTCATGGTTATGGCAGCACTGCATAATTCTCTTACTGTCATGCCATCCGTAAGATGCTTTTCTG
TGACTGGTGAGTACTCAACCAAGTCATTCTGAGAATAGTGTATGCGGCGACCGAGTTGCTCTTGCCCGGC
GTCAATACGGGATAATACCGCGCCACATAGCAGAACTTTAAAAGTGCTCATCATTGGAAAACGTTCTTCG
GGGCGAAAACTCTCAAGGATCTTACCGCTGTTGAGATCCAGTTCGATGTAACCCACTCGTGCACCCAACT
GATCTTCAGCATCTTTTACTTTCACCAGCGTTTCTGGGTGAGCAAAAACAGGAAGGCAAAATGCCGCAAA
AAAGGGAATAAGGGCGACACGGAAATGTTGAATACTCATACTCTTCCTTTTTCAATATTATTGAAGCATT
TATCAGGGTTATTGTCTCATGAGCGGATACATATTTGAATGTATTTAGAAAAATAAACAAATAGGGGTTC
CGCGCACATTTCCCCGAAAA
Features (pLannotate 1.2.2; 16 found; start..end, strand, type, name):
    190..206     +  promoter       minP (fragment): minimal TATA-box promoter with low basal activity
    248..964     +  CDS            EYFP: EYFP is a basic (constitutively fluorescent) green/yellow fluorescent protein published in 1996, derived from Aequorea victoria. It is reported to be a very rapidly-maturing weak dimer with high acid sensitivity.
   1018..1129    +  polyA_signal   bGH poly(A) signal: bovine growth hormone polyadenylation signal
   1246..1267    +  promoter       SV40 promoter (fragment): SV40 enhancer and early promoter
   1288..1716    +  rep_origin     f1 ori (sequence partly withheld): f1 bacteriophage origin of replication; arrow indicates direction of (+) strand synthesis
   1721..1743    +  promoter       SV40 promoter (fragment): SV40 enhancer and early promoter
   1744..1935    +  promoter       SV40 promoter: SV40 early promoter
   1962..2060    +  CDS            ble (fragment): BLE_KLEPN - Experimental evidence at protein level: Swiss-Prot protein existence level 1. Binding protein with a strong affinity to the bleomycin family of antibiotics. Binds to CL990; an antimitotic-antibiotic compound. From Klebsiella pneumoniae.
   2055..2176    +  polyA_signal   SV40 poly(A) signal: SV40 polyadenylation signal
   2249..2265    -  protein_bind   lac operator: The lac repressor binds to the lac operator to inhibit transcription in E. coli. This inhibition can be relieved by adding lactose or isopropyl-β-D-thiogalactopyranoside (IPTG). lac repressor encoded by lacI
   2273..2303    -  promoter       lac promoter: promoter for the E. coli lac operon
   2318..2339    -  protein_bind   CAP binding site: CAP binding activates transcription in the presence of cAMP. E. coli catabolite activator protein
   2352..2444    -  CDS            lacI (fragment): lac repressor; lacI; The lac repressor binds to the lac operator to inhibit transcription in E. coli. This inhibition can be relieved by adding lactose or isopropyl-β-D-thiogalactopyranoside (IPTG).
   2627..3215    -  rep_origin     ori: high-copy-number ColE1/pMB1/pBR322/pUC origin of replication
   3386..4246    -  CDS            AmpR: β-lactamase; bla; confers resistance to ampicillin, carbenicillin, and related antibiotics
   4247..4351    -  promoter       AmpR promoter: bla
