[The description below was written by a language model from this plasmid's Addgene catalogue record and pLannotate feature annotations shown in this document.]
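Description:
pPD292 ZF43x8-Compact_EYFP is a 4.4 kb mammalian expression and synthetic-biology reporter plasmid built on the pPD152 Reporter Template v2 backbone. It belongs to the COMET toolkit for composing customizable genetic programs in mammalian cells. In bacteria it is maintained at high copy through a ColE1/pUC-type origin and selected with ampicillin via the AmpR (β-lactamase) gene and its native promoter. An f1 phage origin is also present, along with remnants of a lac promoter/operator region and a lacI fragment that appear to be backbone carry-over.

The payload is the synthetic ZF43x8-Compact promoter, cloned between BglII and NheI sites that both remain intact, so the promoter module can be exchanged. The annotation does not mark the upstream portion of this promoter. The name suggests an array of eight binding sites for the ZF43 zinc-finger domain in a tightly spaced arrangement, although the record does not spell this out. What is annotated is a fragment of a minimal TATA-box promoter with low basal activity, followed by the EYFP coding sequence and a bovine growth hormone polyadenylation signal. In this design, yellow fluorescence should stay low unless a cognate zinc-finger transcription factor is supplied in trans, making EYFP a readout of activation or repression at this promoter.

Downstream lies an SV40 early promoter followed by only a short fragment of the ble (bleomycin-family resistance) gene and an SV40 poly(A) signal. A functional mammalian selection marker therefore does not appear to be present, which is consistent with use by transient transfection, though the record does not state this.
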