Addgene plasmid #138903: pPD292 ZF43x8-Compact_EYFP
Purpose: EYFP reporter vector for the ZF43x8-Compact promoter
Depositing lab: Joshua Leonard. Publication: The COMET toolkit for composing customizable genetic programs in mammalian cells. Donahue PS, Draut JW, Muldoon JJ, Edelstein HI, Bagheri N, Leonard JN. Nat Commun. 2020 Feb 7;11(1):779. doi: 10.1038/s41467-019-14147-5. PubMed 32034124.
Backbone
  Vector backbone: pPD152 Reporter Template v2
  Vector type: Mammalian Expression, Synthetic Biology
Growth in bacteria
  Bacterial resistance: Ampicillin, 100 μg/mL
  Growth temperature: 37°C
  Growth strain: DH5alpha
  Copy number: High Copy
Gene/Insert
  Gene/Insert name: ZF43x8-Compact
  Species: Synthetic
  Promoter: ZF43x8-Compact
  Cloning method: Restriction Enzyme; 5′ cloning site BglII (not destroyed); 3′ cloning site NheI (not destroyed)
  Sequencing primers: 5′ CGACACGGAAATGTTGAATAC; 3′ TAGAAGGCACAGTCGAGG
Terms and licenses: Academic/Nonprofit Terms; Industry Terms: Not Available to Industry
Depositor comments: Leonard Lab plasmid reference number: L1440
How to cite: pPD292 ZF43x8-Compact_EYFP was a gift from Joshua Leonard (Addgene plasmid # 138903 ; http://n2t.net/addgene:138903 ; RRID:Addgene_138903)
