>Addgene plasmid #138903 | pPD292 ZF43x8-Compact_EYFP | depositor partial sequence | sequence record 268473 | ZF43x8-Compact promoter
AGATCTGAATTTGAGACCACAGTGATACGGTCTCCGATCGGAGTGAGGAAAATTAGAGTGAGGACGATCG
GAGTGAGGATAATTAGAGTGAGGACGATCGGAGTGAGGAAAATTAGAGTGAGGACGATCGGAGTGAGGAT
AATTAGAGTGAGGACGATCCCTCTAGAGGGTATATAATGGGGGCCACTAGTCTACTACCAGAGCTCATCG
CTAGC
